>Addgene plasmid #162847 | pUCP20 PilBS76* | addgene full sequence | sequence record 328907 | Addgene NGS Result
TTTACACTTTATGCTTCCGGCTCGTATGTTGTGTGGAATTGTGAGCGGATAACAATTTCACACAGGAAAC
AGCTATGAACGACAGCATCCAACTGAGCGGTCTGTCCCGACAGCTCGTCCAAGCCAATCTACTCGACGAA
AAGACCGCCCTGCAGGCCCAGACGCAGGCGCAGCGCAACAAGCTGTCGCTGGTGACGCACCTGGTGCAGA
ACAAGCTGGTAAGCGGCCTGGCCCTGGCCGAATTGTCCGCCGAGCAGTTCGGCATCGCCTATTGCGACCT
GAACAGCCTGGACAGGGAATAGTTTCCGCGGGACGCCATCAGCGAAAAGCTGGTCCGCCAGCACCGGGTC
ATTCCCCTGTGGCGGCGGGGCAACAAGTTGTTCGTAGGCATCTCCGACGCCGCCAACCACCAGGCCATCA
ACGACGTCCAGTTCAGCACTGGCCTGACGACCGAGGCCATTCTGGTCGAGGACGACAAGCTCGGCCTTGC
CATCGACAAGCTATTCGAGAATGCAACCGACGGCTTGGCAGGTCTCGATGACGTGGACCTGGAAGGACTG
GATGTAGGCGTCAAGGAAACGTCCGGACAAGAAGATACTGGCGCGGAGGCAGACGACGCTCCCGTCGTCC
GCTTCGTCAACAAGATGCTGCTGGACGCTATCAAAGGCGGGTCTTCCGACTTGCACTTCGAGCCCTACGA
GAAGATCTACCGGGTGCGCTTCCGTACCGACGGCATGCTTCACGAAGTGGCCAAGCCGCCGATCCAGTTG
GCCAGTCGTATCTCTGCTCGTCTCAAGGTAATGGCCGGCCTGGATATCTCCGAACGACGCAAGCCGCAGG
ACGGACGGATCAAGATGCGCGTGTCGAAGACCAAGTCCATCGACTTCCGCGTCAACACCCTGCCGACCCT
GTGGGGCGAGAAGATCGTGATGCGGATCCTCGACTCCTCCAGCGCGCAGATGGGCATCGACGCCCTGGGC
TACGAGGAGGACCAGAAGGAACTCTACCTGGCCGCACTCAAGCAGCCGCAGGGCATGATCCTGGTCACCG
GCCCCACCGGCTCGGGCAAGACGGTATCGCTGTACACCGGCCTGAACATCCTCAATACCACCGACATCAA
CATTTCCACCGCCGAAGACCCGGTGGAGATCAACCTGGAAGGCATCAACCAGGTCAACGTCAATCCGCGC
CAGGGCATGGACTTCTCCCAGGCGCTGCGCGCCTTCCTGCGCCAGGACCCGGACGTGATCATGGTCGGCG
AGATCCGCGACCTGGAGACCGCCGAGATCGCCATCAAGGCGGCGCAGACCGGGCATATGGTGATGTCCAC
CCTGCACACCAACAGCGCCGCCGAGACCCTGACCCGCCTGCTGAACATGGGCGTACCGGCGTTCAACCTG
GCGACCTCGGTGAACCTGATCATCGCCCAGCGCCTTGCGCGAAAACTCTGTTCGCACTGCAAGAAAGAGC
ACGACGTACCGAAGGAAACCCTGCTTCACGAAGGTTTCCCAGAAGAGTTGATCGGCACCTTCAAGCTGTA
TTCACCAGTGGGCTGCGACCATTGCAAGAACGGTTACAAGGGCCGTGTCGGTATTTATGAAGTAGTTAAA
AACACCCCGGCCCTGCAGCGGATTATCATGGAGGAAGGCAACTCCATCGAGATCGCCGAGCAAGCCCGCA
AAGAAGGCTTCAACGATCTGCGCACCTCAGGCCTGCTGAAAGCCATGCAGGGGATCACCAGCCTGGAGGA
AGTCAACCGCGTGACCAAGGATAGGCCGGGCCATCATCATCACCATCATTAAGCCAGATCCAGCGGCATC
TGGGTTAGTCGAGCGCGGGCCGCTTCCCATGTCTCACCAGGGCGAGCCTGTTTCGCGATCTCAGCATCTG
AAATCTTCCCGGCCTTGCGCTTCGCTGGGGCCTTACCCACCGCCTTGGCGGGCTTCTTCGGTCCAAAACT
GAACAACAGATGTGTGACCTTGCGCCCGGTCTTTCGCTGCGCCCACTCCACCTGTAGCGGGCTGTGCTCG
TTGATCTGCGTCACGGCTGGATCAAGCACTCGCAACTTGAAGTCCTTGATCGAGGGATACCGGCCTTCCA
GTTGAAACCACTTTCGCAGCTGGTCAATTTCTATTTCGCGCTGGCCGATGCTGTCCCATTGCATGAGCAG
CTCGTAAAGCCTGATCGCGTGGGTGCTGTCCATCTTGGCCACGTCAGCCAAGGCGTATTTGGTGAACTGT
TTGGTGAGTTCCGTCAGGTACGGCAGCATGTCTTTGGTGAACCTGAGTTCTACACGGCCCTCACCCTCCC
GGTAGATGATTGTTTGCACCCAGCCGGTAATCATCACACTCGGTCTTTTCCCCTTGCCATTGGGCTCTTG
GGTTAACCGGACTTCCCGCCGTTTCAGGCGCAGGGCCGCTTCTTTGAGCTGGTTGTAGGAAGATTCGATA
GGGACACCCGCCATCGTCGCTATGTCCTCCGCCGTCACTGAATACATCACTTCATCGGTGACAGGCTCGC
TCCTCTTCACCTGGCTAATACAGGCCAGAACGATCCGCTGTTCCTGAACACTGAGGCGATACGCGGCCTC
GACCAGGGCATTGCTTTTGTAAACCATTGGGGGTGAGGCCACGTTCGACATTCCTTGTGTATAAGGGGAC
ACTGTATCTGCGTCCCACAATACAACAAATCCGTCCCTTTACAACAACAAATCCGTCCCTTCTTAACAAC
AAATCCGTCCCTTAATGGCAACAAATCCGTCCCTTTTTAAACTCTACAGGCCACGGATTACGTGGCCTGT
AGACGTCCTAAAAGGTTTAAAAGGGAAAAGGAAGAAAAGGGTGGAAACGCAAAAAACGCACCACTACGTG
GCCCCGTTGGGGCCGCATTTGTGCCCCTGAAGGGGCGGGGGAGGCGTCTGGGCAATCCCCGTTTTACCAG
TCCCCTATCGCCGCCTGAGAGGGCGCAGGAAGCGAGTAATCAGGGTATCGAGGCGGATTCACCCTTGGCG
TCCAACCAGCGGCACCAGCGGCGCCTGAGAGGATGGTGCACTCTCAGTACAATCTGCTCTGATGCCGCAT
AGTTAAGCCAGCCCCGACACCCGCCAACACCCGCTGACGCGCCCTGACGGGCTTGTCTGCTCCCGGCATC
CGCTTACAGACAAGCTGTGACCGTCTCCGGGAGCTGCATGTGTCAGAGGTTTTCACCGTCATCACCGAAA
CGCGCGAGACGAAAGGGCCTCGTGATACGCCTATTTTTATAGGTTAATGTCATGATAATAATGGTTTCTT
AGACGTCAGGTGGCACTTTTCGGGGAAATGTGCGCGGAACCCCTATTTGTTTATTTTTCTAAATACATTC
AAATATGTATCCGCTCATGAGACAATAACCCTGATAAATGCTTCAATAATATTGAAAAAGGAAGAGTATG
AGTATTCAACATTTCCGTGTCGCCCTTATTCCCTTTTTTGCGGCATTTTGCCTTCCTGTTTTTGCTCACC
CAGAAACGCTGGTGAAAGTAAAAGATGCTGAAGATCAGTTGGGTGCACGAGTGGGTTACATCGAACTGGA
TCTCAACAGCGGTAAGATCCTTGAGAGTTTTCGCCCCGAAGAACGTTTTCCAATGATGAGCACTTTTAAA
GTTCTGCTATGTGGCGCGGTATTATCCCGTATTGACGCCGGGCAAGAGCAACTCGGTCGCCGCATACACT
ATTCTCAGAATGACTTGGTTGAGTACTCACCAGTCACAGAAAAGCATCTTACGGATGGCATGACAGTAAG
AGAATTATGCAGTGCTGCCATAACCATGAGTGATAACACTGCGGCCAACTTACTTCTGACAACGATCGGA
GGACCGAAGGAGCTAACCGCTTTTTTGCACAACATGGGGGATCATGTAACTCGCCTTGATCGTTGGGAAC
CGGAGCTGAATGAAGCCATACCAAACGACGAGCGTGACACCACGATGCCTGTAGCAATGGCAACAACGTT
GCGCAAACTATTAACTGGCGAACTACTTACTCTAGCTTCCCGGCAACAATTAATAGACTGGATGGAGGCG
GATAAAGTTGCAGGACCACTTCTGCGCTCGGCCCTTCCGGCTGGCTGGTTTATTGCTGATAAATCTGGAG
CCGGTGAGCGTGGGTCTCGCGGTATCATTGCAGCACTGGGGCCAGATGGTAAGCCCTCCCGTATCGTAGT
TATCTACACGACGGGGAGTCAGGCAACTATGGATGAACGAAATAGACAGATCGCTGAGATAGGTGCCTCA
CTGATTAAGCATTGGTAACTGTCAGACCAAGTTTACTCATATATACTTTAGATTGATTTAAAACTTCATT
TTTAATTTAAAAGGATCTAGGTGAAGATCCTTTTTGATAATCTCATGACCAAAATCCCTTAACGTGAGTT
TTCGTTCCACTGAGCGTCAGACCCCGTAGAAAAGATCAAAGGATCTTCTTGAGATCCTTTTTTTCTGCGC
GTAATCTGCTGCTTGCAAACAAAAAAACCACCGCTACCAGCGGTGGTTTGTTTGCCGGATCAAGAGCTAC
CAACTCTTTTTCCGAAGGTAACTGGCTTCAGCAGAGCGCAGATACCAAATACTGTTCTTCTAGTGTAGCC
GTAGTTAGGCCACCACTTCAAGAACTCTGTAGCACCGCCTACATACCTCGCTCTGCTAATCCTGTTACCA
GTGGCTGCTGCCAGTGGCGATAAGTCGTGTCTTACCGGGTTGGACTCAAGACGATAGTTACCGGATAAGG
CGCAGCGGTCGGGCTGAACGGGGGGTTCGTGCACACAGCCCAGCTTGGAGCGAACGACCTACACCGAACT
GAGATACCTACAGCGTGAGCTATGAGAAAGCGCCACGCTTCCCGAAGGGAGAAAGGCGGACAGGTATCCG
GTAAGCGGCAGGGTCGGAACAGGAGAGCGCACGAGGGAGCTTCCAGGGGGAAACGCCTGGTATCTTTATA
GTCCTGTCGGGTTTCGCCACCTCTGACTTGAGCGTCGATTTTTGTGATGCTCGTCAGGGGGGCGGAGCCT
ATGGAAAAACGCCAGCAACGCGGCCTTTTTACGGTTCCTGGCCTTTTGCTGGCCTTTTGCTCACATGTTC
TTTCCTGCGTTATCCCCTGATTCTGTGGATAACCGTATTACCGCCTTTGAGTGAGCTGATACCGCTCGCC
GCAGCCGAACGACCGAGCGCAGCGAGTCAGTGAGCGAGGAAGCGGAAGAGCGCCCAATACGCAAACCGCC
TCTCCCCGCGCGTTGGCCGATTCATTAATGCAGCTGGCACGACAGGTTTCCCGACTGGAAAGCGGGCAGT
GAGCGCAACGCAATTAATGTGAGTTAGCTCACTCATTAGGCACCCCAGGC
Features (pLannotate 1.2.2; 12 found; start..end, strand, type, name):
      1..31      +  promoter       lac promoter: promoter for the E. coli lac operon
     39..55      +  protein_bind   lac operator: The lac repressor binds to the lac operator to inhibit transcription in E. coli. This inhibition can be relieved by adding lactose or isopropyl-β-D-thiogalactopyranoside (IPTG). lac repressor encoded by lacI
     75..1772    +  CDS            pilB: PILB_PSEAE - Experimental evidence at protein level: Swiss-Prot protein existence level 1. ATPase component of the type IV pilus (T4P) that plays a role in surface and host cell adhesion, colonization, biofilm maturation, virulence, and twitching, a form of surface-associated motility facilitated by cycles of extension, adhesion, and retraction of T4P fibers (PubMed:15659660, PubMed:28854278). Acts as a molecular motor to provide the energy that is required for biogenesis of the pilus and the extrusion of substrates generated in the cytoplasm (PubMed:8102361, PubMed:18174131). PilB ATPase acti
   1803..2632    -  CDS            pRO1600 Rep (fragment): replication protein for the broad-host-range plasmid pRO1600 from Pseudomonas aeruginosa&nbsp
   2646..2997    +  rep_origin     pRO1600 oriV: broad-host-range origin of replication from Pseudomonas aeruginosa plasmid pRO1600; requires the pRO1600 Rep protein for replication (West et al., 1994)
   3043..3091    -  misc_feature   bom (fragment): basis of mobility region from pBR322
   3193..3228    -  CDS            rop (fragment): Rop protein, which maintains plasmids at low copy number; rop
   3323..3427    +  promoter       AmpR promoter: bla
   3428..4288    +  CDS            AmpR: β-lactamase; bla; confers resistance to ampicillin, carbenicillin, and related antibiotics
   4459..5047    +  rep_origin     ori: high-copy-number ColE1/pMB1/pBR322/pUC origin of replication
   5230..5322    +  CDS            lacI (fragment): lac repressor; lacI; The lac repressor binds to the lac operator to inhibit transcription in E. coli. This inhibition can be relieved by adding lactose or isopropyl-β-D-thiogalactopyranoside (IPTG).
   5335..5356    +  protein_bind   CAP binding site: CAP binding activates transcription in the presence of cAMP. E. coli catabolite activator protein
