[The description below was written by a language model from this plasmid's Addgene catalogue record and pLannotate feature annotations shown in this document.]
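Description:
pUCP20 PilBS76* is a bacterial expression plasmid built on pUCP20, an Escherichia coli–Pseudomonas shuttle backbone. The feature table shows two replication systems: a high-copy ColE1/pUC-type origin for propagation in E. coli, and the pRO1600 oriV with its associated Rep coding sequence (annotated as a fragment), which supports maintenance in Pseudomonas aeruginosa. Selection is through the β-lactamase gene (AmpR) under its own promoter, giving resistance to ampicillin and related antibiotics. Short remnants of bom, rop and lacI are also annotated. These are backbone leftovers, and no full-length lac repressor gene is present on the plasmid.

The insert is pilB from Pseudomonas aeruginosa, which encodes the ATPase motor that powers assembly and extension of the type IV pilus, a structure involved in adhesion, biofilm maturation and twitching motility. It sits directly downstream of the lac promoter and lac operator, with a CAP binding site just upstream across the circular junction. The coding sequence carries a C-terminal six-histidine tag for detection or affinity purification, although the tag is not separately annotated in the feature table. Serine 76 has been replaced by an amber (UAG) codon. According to the depositor, the gene's original UAG stop codon was changed to UAA at the same time, so that the only amber codon in the gene lies at position 76. The construct was made by Gibson cloning from a parental pUCP20 PilB plasmid. This design fits amber suppression experiments, such as site-specific incorporation of a non-canonical amino acid at residue 76, where only full-length read-through product would bear the His tag. The record does not name a suppressor system or a specific application.
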