Addgene plasmid #162847: pUCP20 PilBS76*
Purpose: Expression of PilB S76 Amber with a C-terminal histag
Depositing lab: Katrina Forest. Depositing organization: University of Wisconsin, Madison.
Backbone
  Vector backbone: pUCP20
  Backbone size w/o insert (bp): 3643
  Vector type: Bacterial Expression
Growth in bacteria
  Bacterial resistance: Ampicillin, 100 μg/mL
  Growth temperature: 37°C
  Growth strain: DH5alpha
  Copy number: High Copy
Gene/Insert
  Gene/Insert name: PilB
  Species: Pseudomonas aeruginosa
  Insert size (bp): 1728
  Mutation: S76Amber
  Tag / fusion protein: Histidine tag (H6x) (C terminal on insert)
  Cloning method: Gibson Cloning
Resource information
  A portion of this plasmid was derived from a plasmid made by: clone from pUCP20 PilB
Terms and licenses: Academic/Nonprofit Terms; Industry Terms: Not Available to Industry
Depositor comments: Amber mutation was inserted concomitant to replacing the original UAG stop codon with UAA from pUCP20 PilB
How to cite: pUCP20 PilBS76* was a gift from Katrina Forest (Addgene plasmid # 162847 ; http://n2t.net/addgene:162847 ; RRID:Addgene_162847)
